Addgene plasmid #211358: pRK5R DD-FAM98B[1-330]
Purpose: Transient expression of DD-V5-FAM98B[1-330]
Depositing lab: Raghu Chivukula. Depositing organization: Massachusetts General Hospital. Publication: Polyglycine-mediated aggregation of FAM98B disrupts tRNA processing in GGC repeat disorders. Yang J, Xu Y, Ziehr DR, Taylor MS, Valenstein ML, Frenkel EM, Bush JR, Rutter K, Stevanovski I, Shi CY, Kesavan M, Pinto RM, Deveson I, Bartel DP, Sabatini DM, Chivukula RR. Science. 2025 Jul 17;389(6757):eado2403. doi: 10.1126/science.ado2403. Epub 2025 Jul 17. PubMed 40674500.
Backbone
  Vector backbone: pRK5R
  Modifications to backbone: Reversed origin of replication versus pRK5.
  Vector type: Mammalian Expression
Growth in bacteria
  Bacterial resistance: Ampicillin, 100 μg/mL
  Growth temperature: 37°C
  Growth strain: DH5alpha
  Copy number: High Copy
Gene/Insert
  Gene/Insert name: DD-FAM98B[1-330]
  Species: H. sapiens (human)
  Entrez Gene: FAM98B
  Tag / fusion protein: DD-V5 (N terminal on insert)
Terms and licenses: Academic/Nonprofit Terms; Industry Terms: Not Available to Industry
How to cite: pRK5R DD-FAM98B[1-330] was a gift from Raghu Chivukula (Addgene plasmid # 211358 ; http://n2t.net/addgene:211358 ; RRID:Addgene_211358)
