[The description below was written by a language model from this plasmid's Addgene catalogue record and pLannotate feature annotations shown in this document.]
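Description:
pRK5R DD-FAM98B[1-330] is a 6,060 nt mammalian expression plasmid for transient expression of a conditionally destabilized, truncated form of human FAM98B. Its backbone, pRK5R, is a derivative of pRK5 in which the bacterial origin of replication has been reversed. It is propagated in E. coli as a high-copy plasmid through a ColE1/pUC-type origin and is selected with ampicillin via the β-lactamase gene and its native promoter. An M13 phage origin is also annotated. So are short fragments of rop, bom, lacZα, lacI and an RSF origin, plus lac promoter/operator elements. These appear to be backbone remnants rather than functional parts. No mammalian selection marker is annotated, which fits transient use.

The expression cassette is driven by the human CMV immediate-early enhancer and promoter. This is followed by a fragment of CMV intron A, an SP6 promoter that could support in vitro transcription, and a short match to an IgH signal sequence, probably a leader-region remnant of the vector. The open reading frame begins with the DD destabilization domain, the L106P mutant of FKBP12. DD targets fusion proteins for rapid degradation unless they are stabilized by the ligand Shield1, so protein abundance can be tuned with a small molecule. DD is followed by a V5 epitope tag for detection and then by FAM98B residues 1–330. The record does not state what the truncation removes. An SV40 polyadenylation signal terminates the transcript. An SV40 enhancer/early promoter region lies downstream with no annotated coding sequence after it. The associated publication concerns polyglycine-mediated aggregation of FAM98B and disrupted tRNA processing in GGC repeat disorders, which suggests the plasmid is used for controlled expression of this FAM98B fragment in cultured mammalian cells.
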