Features (pLannotate 1.2.2; 23 found; start..end, strand, type, name):
      1..589     -  rep_origin     ori: high-copy-number ColE1/pMB1/pBR322/pUC origin of replication
    760..1620    -  CDS            AmpR: β-lactamase; bla; confers resistance to ampicillin, carbenicillin, and related antibiotics
   1621..1725    -  promoter       AmpR promoter: bla
   1820..1855    +  CDS            rop (fragment): Rop protein, which maintains plasmids at low copy number; rop
   1957..2006    +  misc_feature   bom (fragment): basis of mobility region from pBR322
   2082..2462    -  rep_origin     M13 ori (sequence partly withheld): M13 bacteriophage origin of replication; arrow indicates direction of (+) strand synthesis
   2481..2532    +  misc_feature   bom (fragment): basis of mobility region from pBR322
   2538..2691    -  CDS            lacZα (fragment): LacZα fragment of β-galactosidase; lacZ fragment
   2711..3090    +  enhancer       CMV enhancer: human cytomegalovirus immediate early enhancer
   3091..3294    +  promoter       CMV promoter: human cytomegalovirus (CMV) immediate early promoter
   3430..3473    +  intron         CMV intron (fragment): modified intron A from human cytomegalovirus
   3525..3543    +  promoter       SP6 promoter: promoter for bacteriophage SP6 RNA polymerase
   3547..3584    +  CDS            IgH signal sequence (fragment): signal sequence from the mouse immunoglobulin heavy chain variable region
   3639..3962    +  CDS            DD: destabilization domain that can be stabilized by Shield1 in the ProteoTuner™ system L106P mutant of FKBP12
   3969..4010    +  CDS            V5 tag: epitope tag from simian virus 5
   4029..4979    +  CDS            FAM98B (fragment): FA98B_HUMAN - Experimental evidence at protein level: Swiss-Prot protein existence level 1. Positively stimulates PRMT1-induced protein arginine dimethylated arginine methylation (PubMed:28040436). Promotes colorectal cancer cell malignancy (PubMed:28040436). From Homo sapiens (Human).
   5069..5203    +  polyA_signal   SV40 poly(A) signal: SV40 polyadenylation signal
   5272..5629    +  promoter       SV40 promoter: SV40 enhancer and early promoter
   5683..5699    -  protein_bind   lac operator: The lac repressor binds to the lac operator to inhibit transcription in E. coli. This inhibition can be relieved by adding lactose or isopropyl-β-D-thiogalactopyranoside (IPTG). lac repressor encoded by lacI
   5707..5737    -  promoter       lac promoter: promoter for the E. coli lac operon
   5752..5773    -  protein_bind   CAP binding site: CAP binding activates transcription in the presence of cAMP. E. coli catabolite activator protein
   5786..5878    -  CDS            lacI (fragment): lac repressor; lacI; The lac repressor binds to the lac operator to inhibit transcription in E. coli. This inhibition can be relieved by adding lactose or isopropyl-β-D-thiogalactopyranoside (IPTG).
   5880..6013    -  rep_origin     RSF ori (fragment): Plasmids containing the RSF 1030 origin of replication can be propagated in E. coli cells that contain additional plasmids with compatible origins.
>Addgene plasmid #211358 | pRK5R DD-FAM98B[1-330] | addgene full sequence | sequence record 481887 | Addgene NGS Result
TTTCCATAGGCTCCGCCCCCCTGACGAGCATCACAAAAATCGACGCTCAAGTCAGAGGTGGCGAAACCCG
ACAGGACTATAAAGATACCAGGCGTTTCCCCCTGGAAGCTCCCTCGTGCGCTCTCCTGTTCCGACCCTGC
CGCTTACCGGATACCTGTCCGCCTTTCTCCCTTCGGGAAGCGTGGCGCTTTCTCATAGCTCACGCTGTAG
GTATCTCAGTTCGGTGTAGGTCGTTCGCTCCAAGCTGGGCTGTGTGCACGAACCCCCCGTTCAGCCCGAC
CGCTGCGCCTTATCCGGTAACTATCGTCTTGAGTCCAACCCGGTAAGACACGACTTATCGCCACTGGCAG
CAGCCACTGGTAACAGGATTAGCAGAGCGAGGTATGTAGGCGGTGCTACAGAGTTCTTGAAGTGGTGGCC
TAACTACGGCTACACTAGAAGAACAGTATTTGGTATCTGCGCTCTGCTGAAGCCAGTTACCTTCGGAAAA
AGAGTTGGTAGCTCTTGATCCGGCAAACAAACCACCGCTGGTAGCGGTGGTTTTTTTGTTTGCAAGCAGC
AGATTACGCGCAGAAAAAAAGGATCTCAAGAAGATCCTTTGATCTTTTCTACGGGGTCTGACGCTCAGTG
GAACGAAAACTCACGTTAAGGGATTTTGGTCATGAGATTATCAAAAAGGATCTTCACCTAGATCCTTTTA
AATTAAAAATGAAGTTTTAAATCAATCTAAAGTATATATGAGTAAACTTGGTCTGACAGTTACCAATGCT
TAATCAGTGAGGCACCTATCTCAGCGATCTGTCTATTTCGTTCATCCATAGTTGCCTGACTCCCCGTCGT
GTAGATAACTACGATACGGGAGGGCTTACCATCTGGCCCCAGTGCTGCAATGATACCGCGAGACCCACGC
TCACCGGCTCCAGATTTATCAGCAATAAACCAGCCAGCCGGAAGGGCCGAGCGCAGAAGTGGTCCTGCAA
CTTTATCCGCCTCCATCCAGTCTATTAATTGTTGCCGGGAAGCTAGAGTAAGTAGTTCGCCAGTTAATAG
TTTGCGCAACGTTGTTGCCATTGCTACAGGCATCGTGGTGTCACGCTCGTCGTTTGGTATGGCTTCATTC
AGCTCCGGTTCCCAACGATCAAGGCGAGTTACATGATCCCCCATGTTGTGCAAAAAAGCGGTTAGCTCCT
TCGGTCCTCCGATCGTTGTCAGAAGTAAGTTGGCCGCAGTGTTATCACTCATGGTTATGGCAGCACTGCA
TAATTCTCTTACTGTCATGCCATCCGTAAGATGCTTTTCTGTGACTGGTGAGTACTCAACCAAGTCATTC
TGAGAATAGTGTATGCGGCGACCGAGTTGCTCTTGCCCGGCGTCAATACGGGATAATACCGCGCCACATA
GCAGAACTTTAAAAGTGCTCATCATTGGAAAACGTTCTTCGGGGCGAAAACTCTCAAGGATCTTACCGCT
GTTGAGATCCAGTTCGATGTAACCCACTCGTGCACCCAACTGATCTTCAGCATCTTTTACTTTCACCAGC
GTTTCTGGGTGAGCAAAAACAGGAAGGCAAAATGCCGCAAAAAAGGGAATAAGGGCGACACGGAAATGTT
GAATACTCATACTCTTCCTTTTTCAATATTATTGAAGCATTTATCAGGGTTATTGTCTCATGAGCGGATA
CATATTTGAATGTATTTAGAAAAATAAACAAATAGGGGTTCCGCGCACATTTCCCCGAAAAGTGCCACCT
GACGTCTAAGAAACCATTATTATCATGACATTAACCTATAAAAATAGGCGTATCACGAGGCCCTTTCGTC
TCGCGCGTTTCGGTGATGACGGTGAAAACCTCTGACACATGCAGCTCCCGGAGACGGTCACAGCTTGTCT
GTAAGCGGATGCCGGGAGCAGACAAGCCCGTCAGGGCGCGTCAGCGGGTGTTGGCGGGTGTCGGGGCTGG
CTTAACTATGCGGCATCAGAGCAGATTGTACTGAGAGTGCACCATAAAATTGTAAACGTTAATATTTTGT
TAAAATTCGCGTTAAATTTTTGTTAAATCAGCTCATTTTTTAACCAATAGGCCGAAATCGGCAAAATCCC
TTATAAATCAAAAGAATAGCCCGAGATAGGGT
[37 nt withheld, positions 2133-2169]
AAAGAACGTGGACTCCAACGTCAAAGG
[141 nt withheld, positions 2197-2337]
G
[142 nt withheld, positions 2339-2480]
TATGCGGTGTGAAATACCGCACAGATGCGTAAGGAGAAAATACCGCATCAGGCGCCATTCGCCATTCAGG
CTGCGCAACTGTTGGGAAGGGCGATCGGTGCGGGCCTCTTCGCTATTACGCCAGCTGGCGAAAGGGGGAT
GTGCTGCAAGGCGATTAAGTTGGGTAACGCCAGGGTTTTCCCAGTCACGACGTTGTAAAACGACGGCCAG
TAATTAATTCGAGCTCGCCCGACATTGATTATTGACTAGTTATTAATAGTAATCAATTACGGGGTCATTA
GTTCATAGCCCATATATGGAGTTCCGCGTTACATAACTTACGGTAAATGGCCCGCCTGGCTGACCGCCCA
ACGACCCCCGCCCATTGACGTCAATAATGACGTATGTTCCCATAGTAACGCCAATAGGGACTTTCCATTG
ACGTCAATGGGTGGAGTATTTACGGTAAACTGCCCACTTGGCAGTACATCAAGTGTATCATATGCCAAGT
ACGCCCCCTATTGACGTCAATGACGGTAAATGGCCCGCCTGGCATTATGCCCAGTACATGACCTTATGGG
ACTTTCCTACTTGGCAGTACATCTACGTATTAGTCATCGCTATTACCATGGTGATGCGGTTTTGGCAGTA
CATCAATGGGCGTGGATAGCGGTTTGACTCACGGGGATTTCCAAGTCTCCACCCCATTGACGTCAATGGG
AGTTTGTTTTGGCACCAAAATCAACGGGACTTTCCAAAATGTCGTAACAACTCCGCCCCATTGACGCAAA
TGGGCGGTAGGCGTGTACGGTGGGAGGTCTATATAAGCAGAGCTCGTTTAGTGAACCGTCAGATCGCCTG
GAGACGCCATCCACGCTGTTTTGACCTCCATAGAAGACACCGGGACCGATCCAGCCTCCGCGGCCGGGAA
CGGTGCATTGGAACGCGGATTCCCCGTGCCAAGAGTGACGTAAGTACCGCCTATAGAGTCTATAGGCCCA
CCCCCTTGGCTTCGTTAGAACGCGGCTACAATTAATACATAACCTTATGTATCATACACATACGATTTAG
GTGACACTATAGAATAACATCCACTTTGCCTTTCTCTCCACAGGTGTCCACTCCCAGGTCCAACTGCACC
TCGGTTCTAGCTAGCGCTACCGGTTTAATTAAGCCACCATGGGAGTGCAGGTGGAAACCATCTCCCCAGG
AGACGGGCGCACCTTCCCCAAGCGCGGCCAGACCTGTGTGGTGCACTACACCGGGATGCTTGAAGATGGA
AAGAAAGTCGATTCCTCCCGGGACAGAAACAAGCCCTTTAAGTTTATGCTAGGCAAGCAGGAGGTGATCC
GAGGCTGGGAAGAAGGGGTTGCCCAGATGAGTGTGGGTCAGAGAGCCAAACTGACTATATCTCCAGATTA
TGCCTATGGTGCCACTGGGCACCCAGGCATCATCCCACCACATGCCACTCTCGTCTTCGATGTGGAGCTT
CTAAAACCGGAAGGCTCTGGTAAGCCTATCCCTAACCCTCTCCTCGGTCTCGATTCTACGGGTGGAGGTG
GGTCGACGATGAGAGGGCCGGAGCCGGGTCCCCAACCGACGATGGAGGGAGACGTGCTGGACACACTGGA
GGCGCTGGGGTATAAAGGACCATTGTTAGAAGAGCAAGCCCTTACAAAGGCGGCAGAGGGTGGATTATCT
TCACCTGAATTTTCAGAGCTCTGTATTTGGTTAGGCTCTCAAATAAAATCATTATGCAACTTGGAAGAAA
GTATCACGTCTGCTGGAAGAGATGATCTAGAGAGCTTCCAGCTTGAGATAAGTGGCTTTTTAAAAGAAAT
GGCATGTCCATATTCTGTACTCATATCAGGAGATATTAAAGATCGTTTAAAAAAGAAGGAGGACTGTTTG
AAACTTCTATTATTTTTAAGTACAGAACTTCAAGCTTCACAGATATTACAGAACAAGAAACATAAAAATT
CTCAATTAGATAAAAATAGTGAAGTTTATCAGGAAGTTCAAGCTATGTTTGATACACTTGGTATACCCAA
GTCAACAACTTCTGACATTCCGCATATGCTAAACCAAGTGGAATCAAAGGTGAAAGATATTCTCTCAAAG
GTCCAGAAAAATCATGTGGGAAAACCACTGCTGAAAATGGATTTAAATTCAGAACAGGCGGAACAACTGG
AAAGAATCAATGATGCTCTTTCCTGTGAATATGAGTGTCGCCGACGAATGTTAATGAAACGATTAGATGT
GACTGTACAGTCCTTTGGATGGTCTGATAGAGCAAAGGTAAAAACAGATGATATAGCAAGAATTTATCAG
CCTAAGCGTTATGCTTTGTCACCCAAGACAACGATTACAATGGCACATCTACTTGCTGCTCGTGAAGATC
TATCCAAGATCATTAGGACAAGTAGTGGCACCAGCCGGGAGAAGACCGCATGTGCCATTAATAAGGTGCT
GATGGGAAGGGTGCCTGACAGGGGAGGCCGGCCGAATGAAATTGAACCACCACCTCCAGAAATGCCCCCT
TGGCAAAAGAGACAAGAATGAGAATTCTCGGCGGCCGCTAAGGATCCCCAGCTTGGCCGCCATGGCCCAA
CTTGTTTATTGCAGCTTATAATGGTTACAAATAAAGCAATAGCATCACAAATTTCACAAATAAAGCATTT
TTTTCACTGCATTCTAGTTGTGGTTTGTCCAAACTCATCAATGTATCTTATCATGTCTGGATCGGGAATT
AATTCGGCGCAGCACCATGGCCTGAAATAACCTCTGAAAGAGGAACTTGGTTAGGTACCTTCTGAGGCGG
AAAGAACCAGCTGTGGAATGTGTGTCAGTTAGGGTGTGGAAAGTCCCCAGGCTCCCCAGCAGGCAGAAGT
ATGCAAAGCATGCATCTCAATTAGTCAGCAACCAGGTGTGGAAAGTCCCCAGGCTCCCCAGCAGGCAGAA
GTATGCAAAGCATGCATCTCAATTAGTCAGCAACCATAGTCCCGCCCCTAACTCCGCCCATCCCGCCCCT
AACTCCGCCCAGTTCCGCCCATTCTCCGCCCCATGGCTGACTAATTTTTTTTATTTATGCAGAGGCCGAG
GCCGCCTCGGCCTCTGAGCTATTCCAGAAGTAGTGAGGAGGCTTTTTTGGAGGCCTAGGCTTTTGCAAAA
AGCTGTTAACAGCTTGGCTCGTAATCATGTCATAGCTGTTTCCTGTGTGAAATTGTTATCCGCTCACAAT
TCCACACAACATACGAGCCGGAAGCATAAAGTGTAAAGCCTGGGGTGCCTAATGAGTGAGCTAACTCACA
TTAATTGCGTTGCGCTCACTGCCCGCTTTCCAGTCGGGAAACCTGTCGTGCCAGCTGCATTAATGAATCG
GCCAACGCGCGGGGAGAGGCGGTTTGCGTATTGGGCGCTCTTCCGCTTCCTCGCTCACTGACTCGCTGCG
CTCGGTCGTTCGGCTGCGGCGAGCGGTATCAGCTCACTCAAAGGCGGTAATACGGTTATCCACAGAATCA
GGGGATAACGCAGGAAAGAACATGTGAGCAAAAGGCCAGCAAAAGGCCAGGAACCGTAAAAAGGCCGCGT
TGCTGGCGTT
